>Addgene plasmid #198340 | Dyn1 K44A | addgene full sequence | sequence record 389673 | Addgene NGS Result
GCCTTCTATGAAAGGTTGGGCTTCGGAATCGTTTTCCGGGACGCCGGCTGGATGATCCTCCAGCGCGGGG
ATCTCATGCTGGAGTTCTTCGCCCACCCTAGGGGGAGGCTAACTGAAACACGGAAGGAGACAATACCGGA
AGGAACCCGCGCTATGACGGCAATAAAAAGACAGAATAAAACGCACGGTGTTGGGTCGTTTGTTCATAAA
CGCGGGGTTCGGTCCCAGGGCTGGCACTCTGTCGATACCCCACCGAGACCCCATTGGGGCCAATACGCCC
GCGTTTCTTCCTTTTCCCCACCCCACCCCCCAAGTTCGGGTGAAGGCCCAGGGCTCGCAGCCAACGTCGG
GGCGGCAGGCCCTGCCATAGCCTCAGGTTACTCATATATACTTTAGATTGATTTAAAACTTCATTTTTAA
TTTAAAAGGATCTAGGTGAAGATCCTTTTTGATAATCTCATGACCAAAATCCCTTAACGTGAGTTTTCGT
TCCACTGAGCGTCAGACCCCGTAGAAAAGATCAAAGGATCTTCTTGAGATCCTTTTTTTCTGCGCGTAAT
CTGCTGCTTGCAAACAAAAAAACCACCGCTACCAGCGGTGGTTTGTTTGCCGGATCAAGAGCTACCAACT
CTTTTTCCGAAGGTAACTGGCTTCAGCAGAGCGCAGATACCAAATACTGTTCTTCTAGTGTAGCCGTAGT
TAGGCCACCACTTCAAGAACTCTGTAGCACCGCCTACATACCTCGCTCTGCTAATCCTGTTACCAGTGGC
TGCTGCCAGTGGCGATAAGTCGTGTCTTACCGGGTTGGACTCAAGACGATAGTTACCGGATAAGGCGCAG
CGGTCGGGCTGAACGGGGGGTTCGTGCACACAGCCCAGCTTGGAGCGAACGACCTACACCGAACTGAGAT
ACCTACAGCGTGAGCTATGAGAAAGCGCCACGCTTCCCGAAGGGAGAAAGGCGGACAGGTATCCGGTAAG
CGGCAGGGTCGGAACAGGAGAGCGCACGAGGGAGCTTCCAGGGGGAAACGCCTGGTATCTTTATAGTCCT
GTCGGGTTTCGCCACCTCTGACTTGAGCGTCGATTTTTGTGATGCTCGTCAGGGGGGCGGAGCCTATGGA
AAAACGCCAGCAACGCGGCCTTTTTACGGTTCCTGGCCTTTTGCTGGCCTTTTGCTCACATGTTCTTTCC
TGCGTTATCCCCTGATTCTGTGGATAACCGTATTACCGCCATGCATTAGTTATTAATAGTAATCAATTAC
GGGGTCATTAGTTCATAGCCCATATATGGAGTTCCGCGTTACATAACTTACGGTAAATGGCCCGCCTGGC
TGACCGCCCAACGACCCCCGCCCATTGACGTCAATAATGACGTATGTTCCCATAGTAACGCCAATAGGGA
CTTTCCATTGACGTCAATGGGTGGAGTATTTACGGTAAACTGCCCACTTGGCAGTACATCAAGTGTATCA
TATGCCAAGTACGCCCCCTATTGACGTCAATGACGGTAAATGGCCCGCCTGGCATTATGCCCAGTACATG
ACCTTATGGGACTTTCCTACTTGGCAGTACATCTACGTATTAGTCATCGCTATTACCATGGTGATGCGGT
TTTGGCAGTACATCAATGGGCGTGGATAGCGGTTTGACTCACGGGGATTTCCAAGTCTCCACCCCATTGA
CGTCAATGGGAGTTTGTTTTGGCACCAAAATCAACGGGACTTTCCAAAATGTCGTAACAACTCCGCCCCA
TTGACGCAAATGGGCGGTAGGCGTGTACGGTGGGAGGTCTATATAAGCAGAGCTGGTTTAGTGAACCGTC
AGATCCGCTAGCGCTACCGGACTCAGATCCTGCCATGGGCAACCGCGGCATGGAAGATCTCATCCCGCTG
GTCAACCGGCTGCAAGACGCCTTCTCTGCCATCGGCCAGAACGCGGACCTCGACCTGCCGCAGATCGCTG
TGGTGGGCGGCCAGAGCGCCGGCGCGAGCTCGGTGCTCGAGAATTTCGTAGGCAGGGACTTCTTGCCTCG
AGGATCTGGCATTGTTACCCGACGTCCCCTGGTCTTGCAGCTGGTCAATGCAACCACAGAATATGCCGAG
TTCCTGCACTGCAAGGGAAAGAAATTCACCGACTTCGAGGAGGTGCGCCTTGAGATCGAGGCCGAGACCG
ACAGGGTCACCGGCACCAACAAGGGCATCTCGCCGGTGCCTATCAACCTCCGCGTCTACTCGCCGCACGT
GCTGAACCTGACCCTGGTGGACCTGCCCGGAATGACCAAGGTCCCGGTGGGGGACCAACCTCCCGACATC
GAGTTCCAGATCCGAGACATGCTTATGCAGTTTGTCACCAAGGAGAACTGCCTCATCCTGGCCGTGTCCC
CCGCCAACTCTGACCTGGCCAATTCTGACGCCCTCAAGGTCGCCAAGGAGGTGGACCCCCAGGGCCAGCG
CACCATCGGGGTCATCACCAAGCTGGACCTGATGGACGAGGGCACAGATGCCCGTGATGTGCTGGAGAAC
AAGCTGCTCCCCCTGCGCAGAGGCTACATTGGAGTGGTGAACCGGAGCCAGAAGGACATTGATGGCAAGA
AGGACATTACCGCCGCCTTGGCTGCTGAACGAAAGTTCTTCCTCTCCCATCCATCTTATCGCCACTTGGC
TGACCGTATGGGCACGCCCTACCTGCAGAAGGTCCTCAATCAGCAACTGACGAACCACATCCGGGACACA
CTGCCGGGGCTGCGGAACAAGCTGCAGAGCCAGCTACTGTCCATTGAGAAGGAGGTGGAGGAATACAAGA
ACTTCCGCCCTGATGACCCAGCTCGCAAGACCAAGGCCCTGCTGCAGATGGTCCAGCAGTTTGCCGTAGA
CTTTGAGAAGCGCATTGAGGGCTCAGGAGATCAGATCGACACCTACGAACTGTCAGGGGGAGCCCGCATT
AACCGAATCTTCCACGAGCGCTTCCCTTTCGAGCTGGTCAAGATGGAGTTTGATGAGAAGGAACTCCGAA
GGGAGATCAGCTATGCTATCAAGAATATCCATGGCATTAGAACGGGGCTGTTTACCCCAGACATGGCCTT
TGAGACCATTGTGAAAAAGCAGGTGAAGAAGATCCGAGAACCGTGTCTCAAGTGTGTGGACATGGTTATC
TCGGAGCTAATCAGCACCGTTAGACAGTGCACCAAGAAGCTCCAGCAGTACCCGCGGCTACGGGAGGAGA
TGGAGCGCATCGTGACCACCCACATCCGGGAGCGCGAGGGCCGCACTAAGGAGCAGGTCATGCTTCTCAT
CGATATCGAGCTGGCTTACATGAACACCAACCATGAGGACTTCATAGGCTTTGCCAATGCTCAGCAGAGG
AGCAACCAGATGAACAAGAAGAAGACTTCAGGGAACCAGGATGAGATTCTGGTCATCCGCAAGGGCTGGC
TGACTATCAATAATATTGGCATCATGAAAGGGGGCTCCAAGGAGTACTGGTTTGTGCTGACTGCTGAGAA
TCTGTCCTGGTACAAGGATGATGAGGAGAAAGAGAAGAAATACATGCTGTCTGTGGACAACCTCAAGCTG
CGGGACGTGGAGAAGGGCTTTATGTCGAGCAAGCATATCTTTGCCCTCTTTAACACGGAGCAGAGGAATG
TCTACAAGGATTATCGGCAGCTGGAGCTAGCCTGTGAGACACAGGAGGAGGTGGACAGCTGGAAGGCCTC
CTTCCTGAGGGCTGGCGTGTACCCTGAGCGTGTTGGGGACAAAGAGAAAGCCAGCGAGACCGAGGAGAAT
GGCTCCGACAGCTTCATGCATTCCATGGACCCACAGCTGGAACGGCAAGTGGAGACCATCCGGAATCTTG
TGGACTCATACATGGCCATTGTCAACAAGACCGTGAGGGACCTCATGCCCAAGACCATCATGCACCTCAT
GATTAACAATACCAAGGAGTTCATCTTCTCGGAGCTGCTGGCCAACCTGTACTCGTGTGGGGACCAGAAC
ACGCTGATGGAGGAGTCGGCGGAGCAGGCACAGCGGCGCGACGAGATGCTGCGCATGTACCACGCACTGA
AGGAGGCGCTCAGCATCATCGGCAACATCAACACGACCACCGTCAGCACGCCCATGCCCCCGCCCGTGGA
CGACTCCTGGCTGCAGGTGCAGAGCGTACCGGCCGGACGCAGGTCGCCCACGTCCAGCCCCACGCCGCAG
CGCCGAGCCCCCGCCGTGCCCCCAGCCCGGCCCGGGTCGCGGGGCCCTGCTCCTGGGCCTCCGCCTGCTG
GGTCCGCCCTGGGGGGGGCGCCCCCCGTGCCCTCCAGGCCGGGGGCTTCCCCTGACCCTTTCGGCCCTCC
CCCTCAGGTGCCCTCGCGCCCCAACCGCGCCCCGCCCGGGGTCCCCAGCCGATCGGGTCAGGCAAGTCCA
TCCCGTCCTGAGAGCCCCAGGCCCCCCTTCGACAAGCTTCGAATTCTGCAGTCGACGGTACCGCGGGCCC
GGGATCCACCGGTCGCCACCATGGTGAGCAAGGGCGAGGAGCTGTTCACCGGGGTGGTGCCCATCCTGGT
CGAGCTGGACGGCGACGTAAACGGCCACAAGTTCAGCGTGTCCGGCGAGGGCGAGGGCGATGCCACCTAC
GGCAAGCTGACCCTGAAGTTCATCTGCACCACCGGCAAGCTGCCCGTGCCCTGGCCCACCCTCGTGACCA
CCCTGACCTACGGCGTGCAGTGCTTCAGCCGCTACCCCGACCACATGAAGCAGCACGACTTCTTCAAGTC
CGCCATGCCCGAAGGCTACGTCCAGGAGCGCACCATCTTCTTCAAGGACGACGGCAACTACAAGACCCGC
GCCGAGGTGAAGTTCGAGGGCGACACCCTGGTGAACCGCATCGAGCTGAAGGGCATCGACTTCAAGGAGG
ACGGCAACATCCTGGGGCACAAGCTGGAGTACAACTACAACAGCCACAACGTCTATATCATGGCCGACAA
GCAGAAGAACGGCATCAAGGTGAACTTCAAGATCCGCCACAACATCGAGGACGGCAGCGTGCAGCTCGCC
GACCACTACCAGCAGAACACCCCCATCGGCGACGGCCCCGTGCTGCTGCCCGACAACCACTACCTGAGCA
CCCAGTCCGCCCTGAGCAAAGACCCCAACGAGAAGCGCGATCACATGGTCCTGCTGGAGTTCGTGACCGC
CGCCGGGATCACTCTCGGCATGGACGAGCTGTACAAGTAAAGCGGCCGCGACTCTAGATCATAATCAGCC
ATACCACATTTGTAGAGGTTTTACTTGCTTTAAAAAACCTCCCACACCTCCCCCTGAACCTGAAACATAA
AATGAATGCAATTGTTGTTGTTAACTTGTTTATTGCAGCTTATAATGGTTACAAATAAAGCAATAGCATC
ACAAATTTCACAAATAAAGCATTTTTTTCACTGCATTCTAGTTGTGGTTTGTCCAAACTCATCAATGTAT
CTTAAGGCGTAAATTGTAAGCGTTAATATTTTGTTAAAATTCGCGTTAAATTTTTGTTAAATCAGCTCAT
TTTTTAACCAATAGGCCGAAATCGGCAAAATCCCTTATAAATCAAAAGAATAGACCGAGATAGGGT
[37 nt withheld, positions 5597-5633]
AAAGAACGTGGACTCCAACGTCAAAGG
[49 nt withheld, positions 5661-5709]
T
[91 nt withheld, positions 5711-5801]
G
[124 nt withheld, positions 5803-5926]
CAGGTGGCACTTTTCGGGGAAATGTGCGCGGAACCCCTATTTGTTTATTTTTCTAAATACATTCAAATAT
GTATCCGCTCATGAGACAATAACCCTGATAAATGCTTCAATAATATTGAAAAAGGAAGAGTCCTGAGGCG
GAAAGAACCAGCTGTGGAATGTGTGTCAGTTAGGGTGTGGAAAGTCCCCAGGCTCCCCAGCAGGCAGAAG
TATGCAAAGCATGCATCTCAATTAGTCAGCAACCAGGTGTGGAAAGTCCCCAGGCTCCCCAGCAGGCAGA
AGTATGCAAAGCATGCATCTCAATTAGTCAGCAACCATAGTCCCGCCCCTAACTCCGCCCATCCCGCCCC
TAACTCCGCCCAGTTCCGCCCATTCTCCGCCCCATGGCTGACTAATTTTTTTTATTTATGCAGAGGCCGA
GGCCGCCTCGGCCTCTGAGCTATTCCAGAAGTAGTGAGGAGGCTTTTTTGGAGGCCTAGGCTTTTGCAAA
GATCGATCAAGAGACAGGATGAGGATCGTTTCGCATGATTGAACAAGATGGATTGCACGCAGGTTCTCCG
GCCGCTTGGGTGGAGAGGCTATTCGGCTATGACTGGGCACAACAGACAATCGGCTGCTCTGATGCCGCCG
TGTTCCGGCTGTCAGCGCAGGGGCGCCCGGTTCTTTTTGTCAAGACCGACCTGTCCGGTGCCCTGAATGA
ACTGCAAGACGAGGCAGCGCGGCTATCGTGGCTGGCCACGACGGGCGTTCCTTGCGCAGCTGTGCTCGAC
GTTGTCACTGAAGCGGGAAGGGACTGGCTGCTATTGGGCGAAGTGCCGGGGCAGGATCTCCTGTCATCTC
ACCTTGCTCCTGCCGAGAAAGTATCCATCATGGCTGATGCAATGCGGCGGCTGCATACGCTTGATCCGGC
TACCTGCCCATTCGACCACCAAGCGAAACATCGCATCGAGCGAGCACGTACTCGGATGGAAGCCGGTCTT
GTCGATCAGGATGATCTGGACGAAGAGCATCAGGGGCTCGCGCCAGCCGAACTGTTCGCCAGGCTCAAGG
CGAGCATGCCCGACGGCGAGGATCTCGTCGTGACCCATGGCGATGCCTGCTTGCCGAATATCATGGTGGA
AAATGGCCGCTTTTCTGGATTCATCGACTGTGGCCGGCTGGGTGTGGCGGACCGCTATCAGGACATAGCG
TTGGCTACCCGTGATATTGCTGAAGAGCTTGGCGGCGAATGGGCTGACCGCTTCCTCGTGCTTTACGGTA
TCGCCGCTCCCGATTCGCAGCGCATCGCCTTCTATCGCCTTCTTGACGAGTTCTTCTGAGCGGGACTCTG
GGGTTCGAAATGACCGACCAAGCGACGCCCAACCTGCCATCACGAGATTTCGATTCCACCGCC
Features (pLannotate 1.2.2; 16 found; start..end, strand, type, name):
    158..205     +  polyA_signal   HSV TK poly(A) signal: herpes simplex virus thymidine kinase polyadenylation signal (Cole and Stacy, 1985)
    296..312     -  polyA_signal   bGH poly(A) signal (fragment): bovine growth hormone polyadenylation signal
    534..1122    +  rep_origin     ori: high-copy-number ColE1/pMB1/pBR322/pUC origin of replication
   1297..1600    +  enhancer       CMV enhancer: human cytomegalovirus immediate early enhancer
   1601..1804    +  promoter       CMV promoter: human cytomegalovirus (CMV) immediate early promoter
   1827..1849    +  misc_feature   MCS (fragment): multiple cloning site
   1855..4443    +  CDS            DNM1: DYN1_HUMAN - Also known as DNM. Experimental evidence at protein level: Swiss-Prot protein existence level 1. Microtubule-associated force-producing protein involved in producing microtubule bundles and able to bind and hydrolyze GTP. Most probably involved in vesicular trafficking processes. Involved in receptor-mediated endocytosis. From Homo sapiens (Human).
   4443..4487    +  misc_feature   MCS (fragment): multiple cloning site
   4501..5220    +  CDS            EGFP: the original enhanced GFP (Yang et al., 1996) mammalian codon-optimized
   5237..5320    +  CDS            large T antigen (fragment): large T antigen from SV40 (simian virus 40)
   5343..5464    +  polyA_signal   SV40 poly(A) signal: SV40 polyadenylation signal
   5498..5926    -  rep_origin     f1 ori (sequence partly withheld): f1 bacteriophage origin of replication; arrow indicates direction of (+) strand synthesis
   5953..6057    +  promoter       AmpR promoter: bla
   6059..6416    +  promoter       SV40 promoter: SV40 enhancer and early promoter
   6451..7245    +  CDS            NeoR/KanR: aminoglycoside phosphotransferase from Tn5; aph(3')-II (or nptII); confers resistance to neomycin, kanamycin, and G418 (Geneticin®)
   7266..99      +  CDS            ble (fragment) (across the origin): BLE_KLEPN - Experimental evidence at protein level: Swiss-Prot protein existence level 1. Binding protein with a strong affinity to the bleomycin family of antibiotics. Binds to CL990; an antimitotic-antibiotic compound. From Klebsiella pneumoniae.
