[The description below was written by a language model from this plasmid's Addgene catalogue record and pLannotate feature annotations shown in this document.]
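Description:
Dyn1 K44A is a mammalian expression plasmid built on the Clontech pEGFP-N1 backbone that encodes human dynamin 1 (DNM1) carrying the K44A substitution, fused at its C terminus to EGFP. The sequenced construct is about 7.3 kb. It replicates in E. coli at high copy from a ColE1/pUC-type origin and also carries an f1 bacteriophage origin. Selection relies on a single Tn5 aminoglycoside phosphotransferase (NeoR/KanR) gene placed behind tandem bacterial (bla) and SV40 early promoters and followed by the HSV TK polyadenylation signal. This arrangement gives kanamycin resistance in bacteria and allows G418 selection in transfected mammalian cells. The short bGH poly(A), SV40 large T antigen and ble fragments in the feature table are probably partial annotation matches to backbone sequence rather than functional elements.

The expression cassette consists of the human cytomegalovirus immediate early enhancer and promoter, remnants of the multiple cloning site flanking the DNM1 coding sequence, a short linker derived from the cloning site, the mammalian codon-optimised EGFP coding sequence, and the SV40 polyadenylation signal. Transcription therefore yields a single dynamin 1–EGFP chimera whose location can be followed by fluorescence.

Dynamin 1 is a GTPase involved in vesicular trafficking and receptor-mediated endocytosis. From general knowledge, K44 lies in the nucleotide-binding region, and the K44A mutant is widely used as a GTPase-defective, dominant-negative form that blocks dynamin-dependent endocytosis. The record itself states the purpose only as mammalian expression of GFP-chimera proteins. The plasmid was deposited in connection with structural work on membrane-bound dynamin and membrane fission, which fits its use for imaging the mutant in cells alongside other dynamin variants. The cloning method is not recorded.
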