Addgene plasmid #198340: Dyn1 K44A
Purpose: Mammalian expression plasmid of GFP-chimera proteins.
Depositing lab: Justin Taraska. Depositing organization: National Heart, Lung, and Blood Institute (NHLBI). Publication: Cryo-EM structures of membrane-bound dynamin in a post-hydrolysis state primed for membrane fission. Jimah JR, Kundu N, Stanton AE, Sochacki KA, Canagarajah B, Chan L, Strub MP, Wang H, Taraska JW, Hinshaw JE. Dev Cell. 2024 Apr 23:S1534-5807(24)00233-8. doi: 10.1016/j.devcel.2024.04.008. PubMed 38663399.
Backbone
  Vector backbone: pEGFP-N1
  Backbone manufacturer: Clontech
  Vector type: Mammalian Expression
Growth in bacteria
  Bacterial resistance: Kanamycin, 50 μg/mL
  Growth temperature: 37°C
  Growth strain: DH5alpha
  Copy number: High Copy
Gene/Insert
  Gene/Insert name: Dynamin1
  Species: H. sapiens (human)
  Mutation: K44A
  Entrez Gene: DNM1 (a.k.a. DEE31, DNM, EIEE31)
  Promoter: CMV
  Tag / fusion protein: EGFP (C terminal on insert)
  Cloning method: Unknown
  Sequencing primers: 5′ CNV-F; 3′ SV40-pArev
Terms and licenses: Academic/Nonprofit Terms; Industry Terms: Not Available to Industry
How to cite: Dyn1 K44A was a gift from Justin Taraska (Addgene plasmid # 198340 ; http://n2t.net/addgene:198340 ; RRID:Addgene_198340)
